Addgene plasmid #42559: shLacZ
Depositing lab: William Hahn. Depositing organization: Dana-Farber Cancer Institute. Publication: beta-Catenin-Driven Cancers Require a YAP1 Transcriptional Complex for Survival and Tumorigenesis. Rosenbluh J, Nijhawan D, Cox AG, Li X, Neal JT, Schafer EJ, Zack TI, Wang X, Tsherniak A, Schinzel AC, Shao DD, Schumacher SE, Weir BA, Vazquez F, Cowley GS, Root DE, Mesirov JP, Beroukhim R, Kuo CJ, Goessling W, Hahn WC. Cell. 2012 Dec 21;151(7):1457-73. doi: 10.1016/j.cell.2012.11.026. Epub 2012 Dec 13. PubMed 23245941.
Backbone
  Vector backbone: pLKO.1
  Backbone manufacturer: TRC
  Backbone size w/o insert (bp): 8000
  Vector type: Mammalian Expression, Lentiviral, RNAi
  Selectable markers: Puromycin
Growth in bacteria
  Bacterial resistance: Ampicillin, 100 μg/mL
  Growth temperature: 37°C
  Growth strain: DH5alpha
  Copy number: High Copy
Gene/Insert
  Gene/Insert name: shLacZ
  gRNA/shRNA sequence: CGCTAAATACTGGCAGGCGTT
  Cloning method: Restriction Enzyme; 5′ cloning site Age1 (destroyed during cloning); 3′ cloning site EcoR1 (destroyed during cloning)
  Sequencing primers: 5′ pLKOF; 3′ pLKOR
Terms and licenses: Academic/Nonprofit Terms; Industry Terms: Not Available to Industry
How to cite: shLacZ was a gift from William Hahn (Addgene plasmid # 42559 ; http://n2t.net/addgene:42559 ; RRID:Addgene_42559)
