[The description below was written by a language model from this plasmid's Addgene catalogue record.]
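Description:
shLacZ is a lentiviral RNAi plasmid built on the pLKO.1 backbone from the TRC shRNA collection, listed at roughly 8 kb without the insert. It carries a short hairpin RNA directed against lacZ, the bacterial β-galactosidase gene. Because mammalian cells have no lacZ transcript, a hairpin of this kind is normally used as a non-targeting negative control alongside gene-specific shRNAs. The record itself does not spell out this role. The hairpin oligonucleotide was inserted by restriction cloning between the AgeI and EcoRI positions of the backbone, and both sites are recorded as destroyed in the process.

In bacteria the plasmid is maintained as a high-copy plasmid under ampicillin selection. In mammalian cells, a puromycin resistance marker allows transduced or transfected populations to be selected for stable hairpin expression. No feature table is supplied, so the promoters and viral elements are not stated. pLKO.1 vectors generally drive the hairpin from a human U6 RNA polymerase III promoter, express the puromycin marker from a separate Pol II promoter, and place both cassettes between lentiviral long terminal repeats with a packaging signal. This arrangement lets the cassette be packaged into replication-incompetent particles when helper plasmids are supplied in trans.

The associated publication concerns the dependence of β-catenin-driven cancers on a YAP1 transcriptional complex. This fits use of the construct as a control in lentiviral knockdown experiments in cancer cell lines, where it provides a baseline for the effects of viral transduction, puromycin selection and engagement of the RNAi machinery.
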