>Addgene plasmid #42559 | shLacZ | depositor partial sequence | sequence record 57440 | shRNA target seq
CGCTAAATACTGGCAGGCGTT
