>Addgene plasmid #42559 | shLacZ | addgene partial sequence | sequence record 59110 | hU6-F 5'-GAGGGCCTATTTCCCATGATT-3'
CAGGCTGTTAGAGAGATAATTGGAATTAATTTGACTGTAAACACAAAGATATTAGTACAAAATACGTGAC
GTAGAAAGTAATAATTTCTTGGGTAGTTTGCAGTTTTAAAATTATGTTTTAAAATGGACTATCATATGCT
TACCGTAACTTGAAAGTATTTCGATTTCTTGGCTTTATATATCTTGTGGAAAGGACGAAACACCGGCGCT
AAATACTGGCAG
