>Addgene plasmid #42559 | shLacZ | addgene partial sequence | sequence record 59248 | hU6-F 5'-GAGGGCCTATTTCCCATGATT-3'
AGGCTGTTAGAGAGATAATTGGAATTAATTTGACTGTAAACACAAAGATATTAGTACAAAATACGTGACG
TAGAAAGTAATAATTTCTTGGGTAGTTTGCAGTTTTAAAATTATGTTTTAAAATGGACTATCATATGCTT
ACCGTAACTTGAAAGTATTTCGATTTCTTGGCTTTATATATCTTGTGGAAAGGACGAAACACCGGCGCTA
AATACTGGCAGGCGTTCTCGAGAACGCCTGCCAGTATTTAGCGTTTTTGAATTCTCGACCTCGAGACAAA
TGGCAGTATTCATCCACAATTTTAAAAGAAAAGGGGGGATTGGGGGGTACAGTGCAGGGGAAAGAATAGT
AGACATAATAGCAACAGACATACAAACTAAAGAATTACAAAAACAAATTACAAAAATTCAAAATTTTCGG
GTTTATTACAGGGACAGCAGAGATCCACTTTGGCCGCGGCTCGAGGGGGCCCGGGTTGCGCCTTTTCCAA
GGCAGCCCTGGGTTTGCGCAGGGACGCGGCTGCTCTGGGCGTGGTTCCGGGAAACGCAGCGGCGCCGACC
CTGGGTCTCGCACATTCTTCACGTCCGTTCGCAGCGTCACCCGGATCTTCGCCGCTACCCTTGTGGGCCC
CCCGGCGACGCTTCCTGCTCCGCCCCTAAGTCGGGAAGGTTCCTTGCGGTTCGCGGCGTGCCGGACGTGA
CAAACGGAAGCCGCACGTCTCACTAGTACCCTCGCAGACGGACAGCGCCAGGGAGCAATGGCAGCGCGCC
GACCGCGATGGGCTGTGGCCAATAGCGGCTGCTCAGCAGG
